>Addgene plasmid #34350 | KHBD00199 | depositor partial sequence | sequence record 40917 | KHBD00199 sequence 1542 bps
ATGAAGAAGATGCACGGCATCACCAAGGCAGCGGCGCCCCCACGGGATTACCCTTGCACCGAGTGCGAGA
AGGTATTCCGCTGTCCCATGGCGCTCAAGAAGCACATGTACAAGCACGACGGCAAGGAGTTGCCTTTCCC
CTGTAACATCTGTGGCAAAAGGTTCGTAATCAATAGTGCTCTAAAGGATCATCTGATGCGGCATGCGGGC
ATTAAGAACTACGTGTGTCCGTACTGTGGCGTGGGAAAAACCACCAGGCAGGAATGGAACACACACATAC
TGACGCATACCCAGGAGAAGAAGTTCAAGTGCCACATATGCGAGCACGCATCGCACAATAAGCAGAGCCT
GGCCAACCACATTAAGATCGTGCACGAGAAGATCAAAAACTATGCGTGTCAATACTGTGGAAAGACCTTT
GGCAAGTCACACGCCTGCAAGATCCACGAGATGACGCACACGGGGGAAAAGCGCTGTGAGTGCAAGGTTT
GTGGAAAGAAGTTTCTCTATCCTAAGAGTCTGACCAAGCACTTGAAGACTCATGAGAAGCGTGTGCTTCG
TGCTATTGAGACCTACCGCCAGCGGCAGGTGGAAATGGGCGAGACGCCTGGTGAACAGTTCGACAATCCA
CCCGCGCCACCAGTTGAGGGCATATCCATTGAGCCGATCATGTCCCGAAACGCTGCCGACGAATTGCTTA
AGGTGTGCGCCGAATCCGTGGCCACCATTCCCAAAGATCCACGCCGTGTACAACGAGTGGATCTGGCGCA
GTTGGCTGGCACTGCTGTGAACCCCATACCCTCTGTTTCAGTGCCGTCGTGGTCGCCGCAGGTGAACTTT
ACCAAGAAGGAGGGCAAACATATCTGCCCCGGTTGTGGTCAGGGATTCAACAATATCGGAAACATGAAGC
GGCACTATAAGATCATCCACGAAAAGGTCAAAGATTTTGCCTGCCGCTTTTGCCCCAAAAGATTCGCAAA
GGCTCAAACGTTGAGGCATCACGAGTGGATTCATACGGGCGAGAAACCCTTTGAGTGCAAGACCTGCGGC
ACCCATTTCCGCCAGGAGACGGCGCTGAAGCGCCACCAGCGCACCCACGAGAACCGTCCACCCGTCATTT
CGCCCAAGTTTTATGCCGCTCGCGAGGAGCTGGAAGAGCAGGAACGCAGCAAGCGAGAGGCGAAGCGCCA
GGCGGATGCGAAGCGGCGCGAAATTGCGGAGGCGGCCAAGGAGCAGCTATCGTCGCTGCACAAGCTTGAA
AGTAGTGACCGCAGCCTGCACTCCTACGATGAGTACCAGGAGGCAGCGGCGGAGCGAGCAGCGGCATCCG
CTGAACTCCAGGCGCAGCAGTTTGAAGAGAACGAAGTAAAGCGACTGGCGGAGGAGGAGCGCCGCAAGGT
TCAGGAGGCTGCCTACGAGCAACTGCAACTGTTGCAGCATCAGCAGGAGGTTGACAAGGCGCAAAGCTCC
TACGATGGCTACTACGCTCAAAAAGCACATGCCGATGGCACCACTTTGGATGCTTTAAAAATCGATCATG
TC
