>Addgene plasmid #34350 | KHBD00199 | addgene partial sequence | sequence record 42048 | M13-Rev 5'-CAGGAAACAGCTATGACC-3'
ATTTTATTTTGACTGATAGTGACCTGTTCGTTGCAACAAATTGATAAGCAATGCTTTCTTATAATGCCAA
CTTTGTACAAGAAAGTTGGCAAGACATGATCGATTTTTAAAGCATCCAAAGTGGTGCCATCGGCATGTGC
TTTTTGAGCGTAGTAGCCATCGTAGGAGCTTTGCGCCTTGTCAACCTCCTGCTGATGCTGCAACAGTTGC
AGTTGCTCGTAGGCAGCCTCCTGAACCTTGCGGCGCTCCTCCTCCGCCAGTCGCTTTACTTCGTTCTCTT
CAAACTGCTGCGCCTGGAGTTCAGCGGATGCCGCTGCTCGCTCCGCCGCTGCCTCCTGGTACTCATCGTA
GGAGTGCAGGCTGCGGTCACTACTTTCAAGCTTGTGCAGCGACGATAGCTGCTCCTTGGCCGCCTCCGCA
ATTTCGCGCCGCTTCGCATCCGCCTGGCGCTTCGCCTCTCGCTTGCTGCGTTCCTGCTCTTCCAGCTCCT
CGCGAGCGGCATAAAACTTGGGCGAAATGACGGGTGGACGGTTCTCGTGGGTGCGCTGGTGGCGCTTCAG
CGCCGTCTCCTGGCGGAAATGGGTGCCGCAGGTCTTGCACTCAAAGGGTTTCTCGCCCGTATGAATCCAC
TCGTGATGCCTCAACGTTTGAGCCTTTGCGAATCTTTTGGGGCAAAAGCGGCAGGCAAAATCTTTGACCT
TTTCGTGGATGATCTTATAGTGCCGCTTCATGTTTCCGAT
