[The description below was written by a language model from this plasmid's Addgene catalogue record.]
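Description:
KHBD00199 is a Gateway entry-type clone built in the Invitrogen pDONR221 backbone, carrying the open reading frame of the Drosophila melanogaster gene CG10274 (FBgn0035690). The catalogue lists the vector type as a Gateway donor vector, with a backbone of about 2.5 kb without insert and an insert of about 1.5 kb introduced by Gateway recombination. It is maintained in E. coli as a high-copy plasmid under kanamycin selection. No feature table accompanies the record, so individual elements such as the replication origin and the attachment sites flanking the insert are not explicitly documented. In general, recombining a PCR product into pDONR221 replaces the vector's counter-selection cassette and leaves the ORF flanked by attL sites. M13 forward and reverse primer sites on either side of the insert are listed for sequencing.

The plasmid has no stated promoter driving CG10274 and is not an expression construct in itself. It serves as a shuttle from which the ORF can be moved by LR recombination into destination vectors that supply promoters, tags or fusion domains. The depositor notes that ORFs in this collection were cloned open-ended, without a stop codon, which allows in-frame C-terminal fusions after transfer as well as N-terminal ones. The clone belongs to a collection of Drosophila ORFs associated with work on automated protein–DNA interaction screening of fly regulatory elements, which suggests its intended use is generating fusion proteins for such assays. The record does not describe the function of the CG10274 product.
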