Addgene plasmid #34350: KHBD00199
Depositing lab: Bart Deplancke. Depositing organization: Swiss Federal Institute of Technology (EPFL). Publication: Automated protein-DNA interaction screening of Drosophila regulatory elements. Korneel Hens, Jean-Daniel Feuz, Alina Isakova, Antonina Lagovitina, Andreas Massouras, Julien Bryois, Patrick Callaerts, Susan E. Celniker, Bart Deplancke. Nat Methods. 2011 Oct 30;8(12):1065-70. 10.1038/nmeth.1763 PubMed 22037703.
Backbone
  Vector backbone: pDONR221
  Backbone manufacturer: Invitrogen
  Backbone size w/o insert (bp): 2536
  Vector type: Gateway Donor Vector
Growth in bacteria
  Bacterial resistance: Kanamycin, 50 μg/mL
  Growth temperature: 37°C
  Growth strain: DH5alpha
  Copy number: High Copy
Gene/Insert
  Gene/Insert name: CG10274 (alt names: FBgn0035690; CG10274)
  Species: D. melanogaster (fly)
  Insert size (bp): 1542
  Entrez Gene: CG10274 (a.k.a. Dmel_CG10274, Dmel\CG10274)
  Cloning method: Gateway Cloning
  Sequencing primers: 5′ M13F; 3′ M13R
Terms and licenses: Academic/Nonprofit Terms; Industry Terms: Not Available to Industry
Depositor comments: Please note that the ORFs in this collection were cloned open-ended (without a stop codon).
How to cite: KHBD00199 was a gift from Bart Deplancke (Addgene plasmid # 34350 ; http://n2t.net/addgene:34350 ; RRID:Addgene_34350)
